>Addgene plasmid #212182 | pLSU1/t35s[TMV]:NLuc-I{AGO-405}:NosT | addgene full sequence | sequence record 422934 | Addgene NGS Result
TGTGGATAGCACGTACATTGGGAACCCAAAGCCGTACATTGGGAACCGGAACCCGTACATTGGGAACCCA
AAGCCGTACATTGGGAACCGGTCACACATGTAAGTGACTGATATAAAAGAGAAAAAAGGCGATTTTTCCG
CCTAAAACTCTTTAAAACTTATTAAAACTCTTAAAACCCGCCTGGCCTGTGCATAACTGTCTGGCCAGCG
CACAGCCGAAGAGCTGCAAAAAGCGCCTACCCTTCGGTCGCTGCGCTCCCTACGCCCCGCCGCTTCGCGT
CGGCCTATCGCGGCCGCTGGCCGCTCAAAAATGGCTGGCCTACGGCCAGGCAATCTGCTAGCGCGCGGAC
AAGCTAGGATTGGCAGGATATATTCAGTTGTAAATGATATCGCATGCGGAAACCTCCTCGGATTCCATTG
CCCAGCTATCTGTCACTTTATTGAGAAGATAGTGGAAAAGGAAGGTGGCTCCTACAAATGCCATCATTGC
GATAAAGGAAAGGCCATCGTTGAAGATGCCTCTGCCGACAGTGGTCCCAAAGATGGACCCCCACCCACGA
GGAGCATCGTGGAAAAAGAAGACGTTCCAACCACGTCTTCAAAGCAAGTGGATTGATGTGATATCTCCAC
TGACGTAAGGGATGACGCACAATCCCACTATCCTTCGCAAGACCCTTCCTCTATATAAGGAAGTTCATTT
CATTTGGAGAGGACACGCTCGAGTATAAGAGCTCATTTTTACAACAATTACCAACAACAACAAACAACAA
ACAACATTACAATTACATTTACAATTATCGATACACGCGTATGGTGTTTACTCTTGAAGATTTCGTGGGA
GACTGGCGTCAAACAGCAGGCTATAACTTAGACCAGGTCCTAGAACAGGGAGGCGTTTCCAGTCTGTTTC
AGAATCTTGGAGTTAGTGTTACACCTATCCAAAGAATAGTTCTCAGCGGTGAAAATGGCCTCAAAATAGA
CATCCATGTGATCATCCCATACGAGGGCTTGTCCGGCGATCAAATGGGCCAGATAGAGAAAATATTCAAA
GTAGTGTACCCAGTAGATGACCACCACTTTAAGGTAATACTTCACTACGGGACCTTAGTTATAGACGGGG
TAACCCCTAATATGATCGACTACTTCGGCCGTCCCTACGAGGGCATTGCTGTCTTCGATGGGAAGAAGAT
AACAGTTACCGGCACTTTGTGGAACGGTAAGTTTCATCTATCAACTCAAAACTTTATTTGTTAATGTTTG
CTCCTCTGAATCGTTTTAATACTCTTTATGTTCTGAATTAGGTAACAAAATCATCGACGAGCGACTGATC
AACCCAGATGGTAGCCTTCTGTTCAGGGTTACCATTAACGGGGTTACAGGGTGGCGTCTGTGCGAGCGTA
TATTAGCTTAAGTATACCTGCAGGATCGTTCAAACATTTGGCAATAAAGTTTCTTAAGATTGAATCCTGT
TGCCGGTCTTGCGATGATTATCATATAATTTCTGTTGAATTACGTTAAGCATGTAATAATTAACATGTAA
TGCATGACGTTATTTATGAGATGGGTTTTTATGATTAGAGTCCCGCAATTATACATTTAATACGCGATAG
AAAACAAAATATAGCGCGCAAACTAGGATAAATTATCGCGCGCGGTGTCATCTATGTTACTAGATCGGGG
AGCTCTGGCAGGATATATGCGGTTGTAATTCATTTTTATTGTCTAAATTTCTGTATTTGTTTGTTTGCAA
TTAGATCCACGTTGTGTCTCAAAATCTCTGATGTTACATTGCACAAGATAAAAATATATCATCATGAACA
ATAAAACTGTCTGCTTACATAAACAGTAATACAAGGGGTGTTATGAGCCATATTCAACGGGAAACGTCTT
GTTCGAGGCCGCGATTAAATTCCAACATGGATGCTGATTTATATGGGTATAAATGGGCTCGCGATAATGT
CGGGCAATCAGGTGCGACAATCTACCGATTGTATGGGAAGCCCGATGCGCCAGAGTTGTTTCTGAAACAT
GGCAAAGGTAGCGTTGCCAATGATGTTACAGATGAGATGGTCAGACTAAACTGGCTGACGGAATTTATGC
CTCTTCCGACCATCAAGCATTTTATCCGTACTCCTGATGATGCATGGTTACTCACCACTGCGATCCCAGG
GAAAACAGCATTCCAGGTATTAGAAGAATATCCTGATTCAGGTGAAAATATTGTTGATGCGCTGGCAGTG
TTCCTGCGCCGGTTGCATTCGATTCCTGTTTGTAATTGTCCTTTTAACAGCGATCGCGTATTTCGTCTCG
CTCAGGCGCAATCACGAATGAATAACGGTTTGGTTGATGCGAGTGATTTTGATGACGAGCGTAATGGCTG
GCCTGTTGAACAAGTCTGGAAAGAAATGCATAAACTTTTGCCATTCTCACCGGATTCAGTCGTCACTCAT
GGTGATTTCTCACTTGATAACCTTATTTTTGACGAGGGGAAATTAATAGGTTGTATTGATGTTGGACGAG
TCGGAATCGCAGACCGATACCAGGATCTTGCCATCCTATGGAACTGCCTCGGTGAGTTTTCTCCTTCATT
ACAGAAACGGCTTTTTCAAAAATATGGTATTGATAATCCTGATATGAATAAATTGCAGTTTCATTTGATG
CTCGATGAGTTTTTCTAATCAGAATTGGTTAATTGGTTGTAACACTGGCAGAGCATTACGCTGACTTGAC
GGGACGGCGGCTTTGTTGAATCAATTGATCTTCTTGAAATCCTTTTTTTCTGCGCGTAATCTGCTGCTTG
CAAACAAAAAAACCACCGCTACCAGCGGTGGTTTGTTTGCCGGATCAAGAGCTACCAACTCTTTTTCCGA
AGGTAACTGGCTTCAGCAGAGCGCAGATACCAAATACTGTTCTTCTAGTGTAGCCGTAGTTAGGCCACCA
CTTCAAGAACTCTGTAGCACCGCCTACATACCTCGCTCTGCTAATCCTGTTACCAGTGGCTGCTGCCAGT
GGCGATAAGTCGTGTCTTACCGGGTTGGACTCAAGACGATAGTTACCGGATAAGGCGCAGCGGTCGGGCT
GAACGGGGGGTTCGTGCACACAGCCCAGCTTGGAGCGAACGACCTACACCGAACTGAGATACCTACAGCG
TGAGCTATGAGAAAGCGCCACGCTTCCCGAAGGGAGAAAGGCGGACAGGTATCCGGTAAGCGGCAGGGTC
GGAACAGGAGAGCGCACGAGGGAGCTTCCAGGGGGAAACGCCTGGTATCTTTATAGTCCTGTCGGGTTTC
GCCACCTCTGACTTGAGCGTCGATTTTTGTGATGCTCGTCAGGGGGGCGGAGCCTATGGAAAAACGCCAG
CAACGCGGCCTTTTTACGGTTCCTGGCCTTTTGCTGGCCTTTTGCTCACATGTTCTTTCCTGCGTTATCC
CCTGATTCTGTGGATAACCGTATTACCGCCTTTGAGTGATCTCTGAAGAAACCGAGCGCCGCCGTCTAAA
AAGGTGATGTGTATTTGAGTAAAACAGCTTGCGTCATGCGGTCGCTGCGTATATGATGCGATGAGTAAAT
AAACAAATACGCAAGGGGAACGCATGAAGGTTATCGCTGTACTTAACCAGAAAGGCGGGTCAGGCAAGAC
GACCATCGCAACCCATCTAGCCCGCGCCCTGCAACTCGCCGGGGCCGATGTTCTGTTAGTCGATTCCGAT
CCCCAGGGCAGTGCCCGCGATTGGGCGGCCGTGCGGGAAGATCAACCGCTAACCGTTGTCGGCATCGACC
GCCCGACGATTGACCGCGACGTGAAGGCCATCGGCCGGCGCGACTTCGTAGTGATCGACGGAGCGCCCCA
GGCGGCGGACTTGGCTGTGTCCGCGATCAAGGCAGCCGACTTCGTGCTGATTCCGGTGCAGCCAAGCCCT
TACGACATATGGGCCACCGCCGACCTGGTGGAGCTGGTTAAGCAGCGCATTGAGGTCACGGATGGAAGGC
TACAAGCGGCCTTTGTCGTGTCGCGGGCGATCAAAGGCACGCGCATCGGCGGTGAGGTTGCCGAGGCGCT
GGCCGGGTACGAGCTGCCCATTCTTGAGTCCCGTATCACGCAGCGCGTGAGCTACCCAGGCACTGCCGCC
GCCGGCACAACCGTTCTTGAATCAGAACCCGAGGGCGACGCTGCCCGCGAGGTCCAGGCGCTGGCCGCTG
AAATTAAATCAAAACTCATTTGAGTTAATGAGGTAAAGAGAAAATGAGCAAAAGCACAAACACGCTAAGT
GCCGGCCGTCCGAGCGCACGCAGCAGCAAGGCTGCAACGTTGGCCAGCCTGGCAGACACGCCAGCCATGA
AGCGGGTCAACTTTCAGTTGCCGGCGGAGGATCACACCAAGCTGAAGATGTACGCGGTACGCCAAGGCAA
GACCATTACCGAGCTGCTATCTGAATACATCGCGCAGCTACCAGAGTAAATGAGCAAATGAATAAATGAG
TAGATGAATTTTAGCGGCTAAAGGAGGCGGCATGGAAAATCAAGAACAACCAGGCACCGACGCCGTGGAA
TGCCCCATGTGTGGAGGAACGGGCGGTTGGCCAGGCGTAAGCGGCTGGGTTGTCTGCCGGCCCTGCAATG
GCACTGGAACCCCCAAGCCCGAGGAATCGGCGTGAGCGGTCGCAAACCATCCGGCCCGGTACAAATCGGC
GCGGCGCTGGGTGATGACCTGGTGGAGAAGTTGAAGGCCGCGCAGGCCGCCCAGCGGCAACGCATCGAGG
CAGAAGCACGCCCCGGTGAATCGTGGCAAGCGGCCGCTGATCGAATCCGCAAAGAATCCCGGCAACCGCC
GGCAGCCGGTGCGCCGTCGATTAGGAAGCCGCCCAAGGGCGACGAGCAACCAGATTTTTTCGTTCCGATG
CTCTATGACGTGGGCACCCGCGATAGTCGCAGCATCATGGACGTGGCCGTTTTCCGTCTGTCGAAGCGTG
ACCGACGAGCTGGCGAGGTGATCCGCTACGAGCTTCCAGACGGGCACGTAGAGGTTTCCGCAGGGCCGGC
CGGCATGGCCAGTGTGTGGGATTACGACCTGGTACTGATGGCGGTTTCCCATCTAACCGAATCCATGAAC
CGATACCGGGAAGGGAAGGGAGACAAGCCCGGCCGCGTGTTCCGTCCACACGTTGCGGACGTACTCAAGT
TCTGCCGGCGAGCCGATGGCGGAAAGCAGAAAGACGACCTGGTAGAAACCTGCATTCGGTTAAACACCAC
GCACGTTGCCATGCAGCGTACGAAGAAGGCCAAGAACGGCCGCCTGGTGACGGTATCCGAGGGTGAAGCC
TTGATTAGCCGCTACAAGATCGTAAAGAGCGAAACCGGGCGGCCGGAGTACATCGAGATCGAGCTAGTTG
ATTGGATGTACCGCGAGATCACAGAAGGCAAGAACCCGGACGTGCTGACGGTTCACCCCGATTACTTTTT
GATCGATCCCGGCATCGGCCGTTTTCTCTACCGCCTGGCACGCCGCGCCGCAGGCAAGGCAGAAGCCAGA
TGGTTGTTCAAGACGATCTACGAACGCAGTGGCAGCGCCGGAGAGTTCAAGAAGTTCTGTTTCACCGTGC
GCAAGCTGATCGGGTCAAATGACCTGCCGGAGTACGATTTGAAGGAGGAGGCGGGGCAGGCTGGCCCGAT
CCTAGTCATGCGCTACCGCAACCTGATCGAGGGCGAAGCATCCGCCGGTTCCTAATGTACGGAGCAGATG
CTAGGGCAAATTGCCCTAGCAGGGGAAAAAGGTCGAAAAGATCTCTTTCC
Features (pLannotate 1.2.2; 12 found; start..end, strand, type, name):
      1..195     +  rep_origin     pVS1 oriV: origin of replication for the Pseudomonas plasmid pVS1 (Heeb et al., 2000)
    362..385     +  misc_feature   LB T-DNA repeat: left border repeat from octopine Ach5 T-DNA
    398..668     +  promoter       35SPPDK promoter (fragment): hybrid promoter consisting of the cauliflower mosaic virus 35S enhancer fused to the maize C4PPDK basal promoter (Yoo et al., 2007)
    667..713     +  promoter       minimal CaMV 35S promoter: minimal 35S promoter from cauliflower mosaic virus
    744..797     +  misc_feature   TMV Ω: translational enhancer from the tobacco mosaic virus 5'-leader sequence (Gallie et al., 1988)
    811..1218    +  CDS            LUCI_OPLGR (fragment): Experimental evidence at protein level: Swiss-Prot protein existence level 1. Catalytic subunit of oplophorus-luciferin 2-monooxygenase. Oxidoreductase that converts coelenterazine (the oplophorus luciferin) to coelenteramide under emission of blue light with a maximum at 454 nm. Is also active with bisdeoxycoelenterazine. From Oplophorus gracilirostris (Luminous shrimp).
   1301..1408    +  CDS            LUCI_OPLGR (fragment): Experimental evidence at protein level: Swiss-Prot protein existence level 1. Catalytic subunit of oplophorus-luciferin 2-monooxygenase. Oxidoreductase that converts coelenterazine (the oplophorus luciferin) to coelenteramide under emission of blue light with a maximum at 454 nm. Is also active with bisdeoxycoelenterazine. From Oplophorus gracilirostris (Luminous shrimp).
   1424..1676    +  terminator     NOS terminator: nopaline synthase terminator and poly(A) signal
   1863..2678    +  CDS            KanR: aminoglycoside phosphotransferase; aph(3')-Ia; confers resistance to kanamycin in bacteria or G418 (Geneticin®) in eukaryotes
   2764..3352    +  rep_origin     ori: high-copy-number ColE1/pMB1/pBR322/pUC origin of replication
   3594..4223    +  CDS            pVS1 StaA: stability protein from the Pseudomonas plasmid pVS1 (Heeb et al., 2000)
   4652..5725    +  CDS            pVS1 RepA: replication protein from the Pseudomonas plasmid pVS1 (Heeb et al., 2000)
