[The description below was written by a language model from this plasmid's Addgene catalogue record and pLannotate feature annotations shown in this document.]
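Description:
pLSU1/t35s[TMV]:NLuc-I{AGO-405}:NosT is a compact plant-expression binary vector of about 5.8 kb, built on the pLSU1 backbone and intended for Agrobacterium-mediated delivery. It carries two replication systems. A high-copy ColE1/pUC-type origin supports propagation in E. coli, and the pVS1 oriV with its RepA replication protein and StaA stability protein supports maintenance in Agrobacterium. Bacterial selection is by kanamycin through an aph(3')-Ia cassette. The automated annotation identifies an octopine-type left-border T-DNA repeat just upstream of the expression cassette. It does not call a right border or a plant selectable marker, so the exact T-DNA limits cannot be read from the feature table alone.

The payload is a single reporter cassette. A truncated CaMV 35S promoter, annotated as a 35S enhancer fragment adjoining the minimal 35S core, drives transcription. It is followed by a viral 5′ leader that enhances translation; the annotation matches this to tobacco mosaic virus Ω, whereas the catalogue text calls it a tomato mosaic virus UTR. Next comes a synthetic NanoLuc luciferase coding sequence, derived from the Oplophorus gracilirostris luciferase catalytic subunit, and then the nopaline synthase terminator and polyadenylation signal. The NanoLuc reading frame is split into two annotated fragments separated by a gap of roughly 80 bp, consistent with the Argonaute (AGO) intron inserted 405 bp into the gene. Bacteria cannot splice this intron, so Agrobacterium does not produce functional luciferase. Luminescence therefore reports only expression in plant cells that have received the T-DNA, which suits the construct to low-background measurement of transient or stable plant transformation.
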