Addgene plasmid #212182: pLSU1/t35s[TMV]:NLuc-I{AGO-405}:NosT
Purpose: This binary vector expresses Nanoluciferase (Nluc) containing the Argonaut (AGO) intron (405 bp into the gene) with the truncated 35sCAMV promoter and the tomato mosaic virus UTR
Depositing lab: Wayne Curtis. Depositing organization: Pennsylvania State University.
Backbone
  Vector backbone: pLSU1
  Vector type: Plant Expression
Growth in bacteria
  Bacterial resistance: Kanamycin, 50 μg/mL
  Growth temperature: 37°C
  Growth strain: DH5alpha
  Copy number: High Copy
Gene/Insert
  Gene/Insert name: NanoLuc luciferase-I{AGO-405}
  Species: Synthetic
  Insert size (bp): 601
  Mutation: AGO intron added at bp 405, eliminates expression in Agrobacterium
  Promoter: truncated 35sCaMV
  Cloning method: Restriction Enzyme; 5′ cloning site Unknown (unknown if destroyed)
Terms and licenses: Academic/Nonprofit Terms; Industry Terms: Not Available to Industry
How to cite: pLSU1/t35s[TMV]:NLuc-I{AGO-405}:NosT was a gift from Wayne Curtis (Addgene plasmid # 212182 ; http://n2t.net/addgene:212182 ; RRID:Addgene_212182)
